>Addgene plasmid #159690 | R979-X57-008: Hs.KRAS4b(1-169) | addgene full sequence | sequence record 313428 | Addgene NGS Result
CGTATACTCCGGAATATTAATAGATCATGGAGATAATTAAAATGATAACCATCTCGCAAATAAATAAGTA
TTTTACTGTTTTCGTAACAGTTTTGTAATAAAAAAACCTATAAATATTCCGGATTATTCATACCGTCCCA
CCATCGGGCGCGGATCATCACAAGTTTGTACAAAAAAGTTGGCACCATGACTGAATATAAACTTGTGGTA
GTTGGAGCTGGTGGCGTAGGCAAGAGTGCCTTGACGATACAGCTAATTCAGAATCATTTTGTGGACGAAT
ATGATCCAACAATAGAGGATTCCTACAGGAAGCAAGTAGTAATTGATGGAGAAACCTGTCTCTTGGATAT
TCTCGACACAGCAGGTCAAGAGGAGTACAGTGCAATGAGGGACCAGTACATGAGGACTGGGGAGGGCTTT
CTTTGTGTATTTGCCATAAATAATACTAAATCATTTGAAGATATTCACCATTATAGAGAACAAATTAAAA
GAGTTAAGGACTCTGAAGATGTACCTATGGTCCTAGTAGGAAATAAATGTGATTTGCCTTCTAGAACAGT
AGACACAAAACAGGCTCAGGACTTAGCAAGAAGTTATGGAATTCCTTTTATTGAAACATCAGCAAAGACA
AGACAGGGTGTTGATGATGCCTTCTATACATTAGTTCGAGAAATTCGAAAACATAAAGAAAAGTAATCAA
CTTTCTTGTACAAAGTGGTGATAGCTTGTCGAGAAGTACTAGAGGATCATAATCAGCCATACCACATTTG
TAGAGGTTTTACTTGCTTTAAAAAACCTCCCACACCTCCCCCTGAACCTGAAACATAAAATGAATGCAAT
TGTTGTTGTTAACTTGTTTATTGCAGCTTATAATGGTTACAAATAAAGCAATAGCATCACAAATTTCACA
AATAAAGCATTTTTTTCACTGCATTCTAGTTGTGGTTTGTCCAAACTCATCAATGTATCTTATCATGTCT
GGATCTGATCACTGCTTGAGCCTAGGAGATCCGAACCAGATAAGTGAAATCTAGTTCCAAACTATTTTGT
CATTTTTAATTTTCGTATTAGCTTACGACGCTACACCCAGTTCCCATCTATTTTGTCACTCTTCCCTAAA
TAATCCTTAAAAACTCCATTTCCACCCCTCCCAGTTCCCAACTATTTTGTCCGCCCACAGCGGGGCATTT
TTCTTCCTGTTATGTTTTTAATCAAACATCCTGCCAACTCCATGTGACAAACCGTCATCTTCGGCTACTT
TTTCTCTGTCACAGAATGAAAATTTTTCTGTCATCTCTTCGTTATTAATGTTTGTAATTGACTGAATATC
AACGCTTATTTGCAGCCTGAATGGCGAATGGG
[124 nt withheld, positions 1363-1486]
C
[91 nt withheld, positions 1488-1578]
A
[49 nt withheld, positions 1580-1628]
CCTTTGACGTTGGAGTCCACGTTCTT
[37 nt withheld, positions 1655-1691]
ACCCTATCTCGGTCTATTCTTTTGATTTATAAGGGATTTTGCCGATTTCGGCCTATTGGTTAAAAAATGA
GCTGATTTAACAAAAATTTAACGCGAATTTTAACAAAATATTAACGCTTACAATTTAGGTGGCACTTTTC
GGGGAAATGTGCGCGGAACCCCTATTTGTTTATTTTTCTAAATACATTCAAATATGTATCCGCTCATGAG
ACAATAACCCTGATAAATGCTTCAATAATATTGAAAAAGGAAGAGTATGAGTATTCAACATTTCCGTGTC
GCCCTTATTCCCTTTTTTGCGGCATTTTGCCTTCCTGTTTTTGCTCACCCAGAAACGCTGGTGAAAGTAA
AAGATGCTGAAGATCAGTTGGGTGCACGAGTGGGTTACATCGAACTGGATCTCAACAGCGGTAAGATCCT
TGAGAGTTTTCGCCCCGAAGAACGTTTTCCAATGATGAGCACTTTTAAAGTTCTGCTATGTGGCGCGGTA
TTATCCCGTATTGACGCCGGGCAAGAGCAACTCGGTCGCCGCATACACTATTCTCAGAATGACTTGGTTG
AGTACTCACCAGTCACAGAAAAGCATCTTACGGATGGCATGACAGTAAGAGAATTATGCAGTGCTGCCAT
AACCATGAGTGATAACACTGCGGCCAACTTACTTCTGACAACGATCGGAGGACCGAAGGAGCTAACCGCT
TTTTTGCACAACATGGGGGATCATGTAACTCGCCTTGATCGTTGGGAACCGGAGCTGAATGAAGCCATAC
CAAACGACGAGCGTGACACCACGATGCCTGTAGCAATGGCAACAACGTTGCGCAAACTATTAACTGGCGA
ACTACTTACTCTAGCTTCCCGGCAACAATTAATAGACTGGATGGAGGCGGATAAAGTTGCAGGACCACTT
CTGCGCTCGGCCCTTCCGGCTGGCTGGTTTATTGCTGATAAATCTGGAGCCGGTGAGCGTGGGTCTCGCG
GTATCATTGCAGCACTGGGGCCAGATGGTAAGCCCTCCCGTATCGTAGTTATCTACACGACGGGGAGTCA
GGCAACTATGGATGAACGAAATAGACAGATCGCTGAGATAGGTGCCTCACTGATTAAGCATTGGTAACTG
TCAGACCAAGTTTACTCATATATACTTTAGATTGATTTAAAACTTCATTTTTAATTTAAAAGGATCTAGG
TGAAGATCCTTTTTGATAATCTCATGACCAAAATCCCTTAACGTGAGTTTTCGTTCCACTGAGCGTCAGA
CCCCGTAGAAAAGATCAAAGGATCTTCTTGAGATCCTTTTTTTCTGCGCGTAATCTGCTGCTTGCAAACA
AAAAAACCACCGCTACCAGCGGTGGTTTGTTTGCCGGATCAAGAGCTACCAACTCTTTTTCCGAAGGTAA
CTGGCTTCAGCAGAGCGCAGATACCAAATACTGTTCTTCTAGTGTAGCCGTAGTTAGGCCACCACTTCAA
GAACTCTGTAGCACCGCCTACATACCTCGCTCTGCTAATCCTGTTACCAGTGGCTGCTGCCAGTGGCGAT
AAGTCGTGTCTTACCGGGTTGGACTCAAGACGATAGTTACCGGATAAGGCGCAGCGGTCGGGCTGAACGG
GGGGTTCGTGCACACAGCCCAGCTTGGAGCGAACGACCTACACCGAACTGAGATACCTACAGCGTGAGCT
ATGAGAAAGCGCCACGCTTCCCGAAGGGAGAAAGGCGGACAGGTATCCGGTAAGCGGCAGGGTCGGAACA
GGAGAGCGCACGAGGGAGCTTCCAGGGGGAAACGCCTGGTATCTTTATAGTCCTGTCGGGTTTCGCCACC
TCTGACTTGAGCGTCGATTTTTGTGATGCTCGTCAGGGGGGCGGAGCCTATGGAAAAACGCCAGCAACGC
GGCCTTTTTACGGTTCCTGGCCTTTTGCTGGCCTTTTGCTCACATGTTCTTTCCTGCGTTATCCCCTGAT
TCTGTGGATAACCGTATTACCGCCTTTGAGTGAGCTGATACCGCTCGCCGCAGCCGAACGACCGAGCGCA
GCGAGTCAGTGAGCGAGGAAGCGGAAGAGCGCCTGATGCGGTATTTTCTCCTTACGCATCTGTGCGGTAT
TTCACACCGCATAGACCAGCCGCGTAACCTGGCAAAATCGGTTACGGTTGAGTAATAAATGGATGCCCTG
CGTAAGCGGGTGTGGGCGGACAATAAAGTCTTAAACTGAACAAAATAGATCTAAACTATGACAATAAAGT
CTTAAACTAGACAGAATAGTTGTAAACTGAAATCAGTCCAGTTATGCTGTGAAAAAGCATACTGGACTTT
TGTTATGGCTAAAGCAAACTCTTCATTTTCTGAAGTGCAAATTGCCCGTCGTATTAAAGAGGGGCGTGGC
CAAGGGCATGGTAAAGACTATATTCGCGGCGTTGTGACAATTTACCGAACAACTCCGCGGCCGGGAAGCC
GATCTCGGCTTGAACGAATTGTTAGGTGGCGGTACTTGGGTCGATATCAAAGTGCATCACTTCTTCCCGT
ATGCCCAACTTTGTATAGAGAGCCACTGCGGGATCGTCACCGTAATCTGCTTGCACGTAGATCACATAAG
CACCAAGCGCGTTGGCCTCATGCTTGAGGAGATTGATGAGCGCGGTGGCAATGCCCTGCCTCCGGTGCTC
GCCGGAGACTGCGAGATCATAGATATAGATCTCACTACGCGGCTGCTCAAACTTGGGCAGAACGTAAGCC
GCGAGAGCGCCAACAACCGCTTCTTGGTCGAAGGCAGCAAGCGCGATGAATGTCTTACTACGGAGCAAGT
TCCCGAGGTAATCGGAGTCCGGCTGATGTTGGGAGTAGGTGGCTACGTCTCCGAACTCACGACCGAAAAG
ATCAAGAGCAGCCCGCATGGATTTGACTTGGTCAGGGCCGAGCCTACATGTGCGAATGATGCCCATACTT
GAGCCACCTAACTTTGTTTTAGGGCGACTGCCCTGCTGCGTAACATCGTTGCTGCTGCGTAACATCGTTG
CTGCTCCATAACATCAAACATCGACCCACGGCGTAACGCGCTTGCTGCTTGGATGCCCGAGGCATAGACT
GTACAAAAAAACAGTCATAACAAGCCATGAAAACCGCCACTGCGCCGTTACCACCGCTGCGTTCGGTCAA
GGTTCTGGACCAGTTGCGTGAGCGCATACGCTACTTGCATTACAGTTTACGAACCGAACAGGCTTATGTC
AACTGGGTTCGTGCCTTCATCCGTTTCCACGGTGTGCGTCACCCGGCAACCTTGGGCAGCAGCGAAGTCG
AGGCATTTCTGTCCTGGCTGGCGAACGAGCGCAAGGTTTCGGTCTCCACGCATCGTCAGGCATTGGCGGC
CTTGCTGTTCTTCTACGGCAAGGTGCTGTGCACGGATCTGCCCTGGCTTCAGGAGATCGGAAGACCTCGG
CCGTCGCGGCGCTTGCCGGTGGTGCTGACCCCGGATGAAGTGGTTCGCATCCTCGGTTTTCTGGAAGGCG
AGCATCGTTTGTTCGCCCAGGACTCTAGCTATAGTTCTAGTGGTTGGCTA
Features (pLannotate 1.2.2; 17 found; start..end, strand, type, name):
     24..115     +  promoter       polyhedrin promoter: polh from Autographa californica; promoter for the baculovirus polyhedrin gene
    161..178     +  protein_bind   attB1 (fragment): mutant version of attB; core recombination site for the Gateway® BP reaction BP Clonase™
    187..693     +  CDS            K-Ras (fragment): human small GTPase proto-oncoprotein
    701..718     -  protein_bind   attB2 (fragment): mutant version of attB; core recombination site for the Gateway® BP reaction BP Clonase™
    745..828     +  CDS            large T antigen (fragment): large T antigen from SV40 (simian virus 40)
    851..985     +  polyA_signal   SV40 poly(A) signal: SV40 polyadenylation signal
   1014..1179    -  mobile_element Tn7L: mini-Tn7 element (left end of the Tn7 transposon) Tn7
   1342..1358    +  CDS            lacZα (fragment): LacZα fragment of β-galactosidase; lacZ fragment
   1363..1817    +  rep_origin     f1 ori (sequence partly withheld): f1 bacteriophage origin of replication; arrow indicates direction of (+) strand synthesis
   1843..1947    +  promoter       AmpR promoter: bla
   1948..2808    +  CDS            AmpR: β-lactamase; bla; confers resistance to ampicillin, carbenicillin, and related antibiotics
   2979..3567    +  rep_origin     ori: high-copy-number ColE1/pMB1/pBR322/pUC origin of replication
   3753..3804    -  misc_feature   bom (fragment): basis of mobility region from pBR322
   3872..4096    -  mobile_element Tn7R: mini-Tn7 element (right end of the Tn7 transposon) Tn7
   4163..4696    -  CDS            GmR: gentamycin acetyltransferase; aacC1; confers resistance to gentamycin
   4885..4913    -  promoter       Pc promoter: intI1 (promoter lies within the coding sequence); class 1 integron promoter
   4891..5238    -  CDS            YPR2_ECOLX (fragment): Protein predicted: Swiss-Prot protein existence level 4. From Escherichia coli.
