[The description below was written by a language model from this plasmid's Addgene catalogue record and pLannotate feature annotations shown in this document.]
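Description:
R979-X57-008: Hs.KRAS4b(1-169) is a 5.2 kb baculovirus transfer (donor) plasmid built on the pDest-8 Gateway destination backbone for producing a truncated human KRAS4b protein in insect cells. It is maintained in E. coli through a high-copy ColE1/pUC-type origin and selected with ampicillin via the β-lactamase gene. An f1 origin and a remnant of the pBR322 bom region are also present in the backbone.

The expression cassette consists of the Autographa californica polyhedrin promoter, a strong very-late baculoviral promoter, followed by the KRAS coding sequence for residues 1–169 (the G-domain, lacking the C-terminal hypervariable region) and an SV40 polyadenylation signal. The insert is flanked by attB1 and attB2 sites, the scars left by Gateway recombination. The short large T antigen fragment annotated downstream is most likely just part of the SV40 terminator region rather than a functional element. No affinity or solubility tag is annotated in the feature table, and the catalogue fields list none, so the protein appears to be expressed without an annotated fusion partner.

The cassette, together with a gentamicin resistance gene driven by the Pc integron promoter, lies between the Tn7L and Tn7R ends of a mini-Tn7 element. This arrangement allows site-specific transposition of the cassette and gentamicin marker into a bacmid carried in a suitable E. coli strain, as in Bac-to-Bac-type systems. The resulting recombinant bacmid is then used to generate baculovirus for infecting insect cells. The stated purpose is baculovirus protein expression of KRAS4b(1-169), and the associated publication concerns structures of N-terminally processed KRAS and the role of N-acetylation.
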