Addgene plasmid #159690: R979-X57-008: Hs.KRAS4b(1-169)
Purpose: Baculovirus protein expression of KRAS4b (1-169)
Depositing lab: Dominic Esposito. Depositing organization: National Cancer Institute (NCI). Publication: Structures of N-terminally processed KRAS provide insight into the role of N-acetylation. Dharmaiah S, Tran TH, Messing S, Agamasu C, Gillette WK, Yan W, Waybright T, Alexander P, Esposito D, Nissley DV, McCormick F, Stephen AG, Simanshu DK. Sci Rep. 2019 Jul 19;9(1):10512. doi: 10.1038/s41598-019-46846-w. PubMed 31324887.
Backbone
  Vector backbone: pDest-8
  Vector type: Insect Expression
Growth in bacteria
  Bacterial resistance: Ampicillin, 100 μg/mL
  Growth temperature: 37°C
  Growth strain: DH5alpha
  Copy number: High Copy
Gene/Insert
  Gene/Insert name: Hs.KRAS4b(1-169)
  Species: H. sapiens (human)
  Entrez Gene: KRAS (a.k.a. 'C-K-RAS, C-K-RAS, CFC2, K-RAS2A, K-RAS2B, K-RAS4A, K-RAS4B, K-Ras, K-Ras 2, KI-RAS, KRAS1, KRAS2, NS, NS3, OES, RALD, RASK2, c-Ki-ras, c-Ki-ras2)
  Cloning method: Gateway Cloning
Terms and licenses: Academic/Nonprofit Terms; Industry Terms: Not Available to Industry
How to cite: R979-X57-008: Hs.KRAS4b(1-169) was a gift from Dominic Esposito (Addgene plasmid # 159690 ; http://n2t.net/addgene:159690 ; RRID:Addgene_159690)
